Addgene plasmid #79693: MK13_HUMAN_D0
Purpose: This plasmid encodes the kinase domain of MK13. Intended for co-expression with Lambda Phosphatase that accompanies this set to enhance bacterial kinase expression.
Depositing lab: John Chodera & Nicholas Levinson & Markus Seeliger. Depositing organization: Memorial Sloan-Kettering Cancer Center. Publication: An open library of human kinase domain constructs for automated bacterial expression. Albanese SK, Parton DL, Isik M, Rodriguez-Laureano L, Hanson SM, Behr JM, Gradia S, Jeans C, Levinson NM, Seeliger MA, Chodera JD. Biochemistry. 2018 Jul 13. doi: 10.1021/acs.biochem.7b01081. PubMed 30004690.
Backbone
  Vector backbone: pET His10 TEV LIC cloning vector (2B-T-10)
  Backbone manufacturer: Scott Gradia (Addgene plasmid # 78173)
  Vector type: Bacterial Expression
Growth in bacteria
  Bacterial resistance: Ampicillin, 100 μg/mL
  Growth temperature: 37°C
  Growth strain: DH5alpha
  Copy number: Low Copy
Gene/Insert
  Gene/Insert name: MK13
  Species: H. sapiens (human)
  Promoter: T7
  Tag / fusion protein: His10-TEV (N terminal on backbone)
  Cloning method: Ligation Independent Cloning
  Sequencing primers: 5′ T7; 3′ T7 reverse
Terms and licenses: Academic/Nonprofit Terms; Industry Terms: Not Available to Industry
Depositor comments: This plasmid was generated as part of an open library of human kinase domain constructs for automated bacterial expression. The work can be found here doi: http://dx.doi.org/10.1101/038711 The lambda phosphatase expression vector can be found at https://www.addgene.org/79748/ The YopH Phosphatase expression vector can be found at https://www.addgene.org/79749/
How to cite: MK13_HUMAN_D0 was a gift from John Chodera & Nicholas Levinson & Markus Seeliger (Addgene plasmid # 79693 ; http://n2t.net/addgene:79693 ; RRID:Addgene_79693)
