[The description below was written by a language model from this plasmid's Addgene catalogue record.]
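Description:
MK13_HUMAN_D0 is a bacterial expression plasmid built on the pET His10 TEV LIC cloning vector (2B-T-10), a pET-family backbone designed for ligation-independent cloning. It is selected with ampicillin and is recorded as a low-copy plasmid. The record does not include a feature table, so the origin of replication and other backbone elements are not itemised, and the exact residue boundaries of the insert are not stated.

The payload is the kinase domain of human MK13, the UniProt-style name for mitogen-activated protein kinase 13 (p38 delta), inserted by ligation-independent cloning downstream of a T7 promoter. Expression therefore depends on T7 RNA polymerase, as supplied by suitable E. coli expression hosts. The backbone contributes an N-terminal tag of ten histidines followed by a TEV protease recognition site. This allows the fusion protein to be captured by immobilised metal affinity chromatography, after which the tag can be cleaved off with TEV protease.

The construct belongs to an open library of human kinase domain constructs assembled for automated bacterial expression. It is intended to be co-expressed with the Lambda phosphatase plasmid that accompanies the set; a YopH phosphatase vector is also listed as a companion. The stated purpose of co-expressing the phosphatase is to enhance kinase expression in bacteria. It presumably does so by keeping the kinase dephosphorylated and limiting unwanted phosphorylation in the host. Typical uses would be producing recombinant MK13 kinase domain for biochemical, biophysical or structural work.
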