>Addgene plasmid #79693 | MK13_HUMAN_D0 | depositor partial sequence | sequence record 149015 | Sequence of gene (MK13_HUMAN) inserted into backbone.
ATGAGCCTCATCCGGAAAAAGGGCTTCTACAAGCAGGACGTCAACAAGACCGCCTGGGAGCTGCCCAAGA
CCTACGTGTCCCCGACGCACGTCGGCAGCGGGGCCTATGGCTCCGTGTGCTCGGCCATCGACAAGCGGTC
AGGGGAGAAGGTGGCCATCAAGAAGCTGAGCCGACCCTTTCAGTCCGAGATCTTCGCCAAGCGCGCCTAC
CGGGAGCTGCTGCTGCTGAAGCACATGCAGCATGAGAACGTCATTGGGCTCCTGGATGTCTTCACCCCAG
CCTCCTCCCTGCGCAACTTCTATGACTTCTACCTGGTGATGCCCTTCATGCAGACGGATCTGCAGAAGAT
CATGGGGATGGAGTTCAGTGAGGAGAAGATCCAGTACCTGGTGTATCAGATGCTCAAAGGCCTTAAGTAC
ATCCACTCTGCTGGGGTCGTGCACAGGGACCTGAAGCCAGGCAACCTGGCTGTGAATGAGGACTGTGAAC
TGAAGATTCTGGATTTTGGGCTGGCGCGACATGCAGACGCCGAGATGACTGGCTACGTGGTGACCCGCTG
GTACCGAGCCCCCGAGGTGATCCTCAGCTGGATGCACTACAACCAGACAGTGGACATCTGGTCTGTGGGC
TGTATCATGGCAGAGATGCTGACAGGGAAAACTCTGTTCAAGGGGAAAGATTACCTGGACCAGCTGACCC
AGATCCTGAAAGTGACCGGGGTGCCTGGCACGGAGTTTGTGCAGAAGCTGAACGACAAAGCGGCCAAATC
CTACATCCAGTCCCTGCCACAGACCCCCAGGAAGGATTTCACTCAGCTGTTCCCACGGGCCAGCCCCCAG
GCTGCGGACCTGCTGGAGAAGATGCTGGAGCTAGACGTGGACAAGCGCCTGACGGCCGCGCAGGCCCTCA
CCCATCCCTTCTTTGAACCCTTCCGGGACCCTGAGGAAGAGACGGAGGCCCAGCAGCCGTTTGATGATTC
CTTAGAACACGAGAAACTCACAGTGGATGAATGGAAGCAGCACATCTACAAGGAGATTGTGAACTTCAGC
CCCATT
