>Addgene plasmid #79693 | MK13_HUMAN_D0 | addgene partial sequence | sequence record 159284 | T7term 5'-GCTAGTTATTGCTCAGCGG-3'
TTTGTTAGCAGCCGGATCAGCGCGCACGCGTGGTACCGGCCGGCCACCAGGTGGCGCGCCGCGATCGCGG
ATCCGTTATCCACTTCCAATGTTATTAAATGGGGCTGAAGTTCACAATCTCCTTGTAGATGTGCTGCTTC
CATTCATCCACTGTGAGTTTCTCGTGTTCTAAGGAATCATCAAACGGCTGCTGGGCCTCCGTCTCTTCCT
CAGGGTCCCGGAAGGGTTCAAAGAAGGGATGGGTGAGGGCCTGCGCGGCCGTCAGGCGCTTGTCCACGTC
TAGCTCCAGCATCTTCTCCAGCAGGTCCGCAGCCTGGGGGCTGGCCCGTGGGAACAGCTGAGTGAAATCC
TTCCTGGGGGTCTGTGGCAGGGACTGGATGTAGGATTTGGCCGCTTTGTCGTTCAGCTTCTGCACAAACT
CCGTGCCAGGCACCCCGGTCACTTTCAGGATCTGGGTCAGCTGGTCCAGGTAATCTTTCCCCTTGAACAG
AGTTTTCCCTGTCAGCATCTCTGCCATGATACAGCCCACAGACCAGATGTCCACTGTCTGGTTGTAGTGC
ATCCAGCTGAGGATCACCTCGGGGGCTCGGTACCAGCGGGTCACCACGTAGCCAGTCATCTCGGCGTCTG
CATGTCGCGCCAGCCCAAAATCCAGAATCTTCAGTTCACAGTCCTCATTCACAGCCAGGTTGCCTGGCTT
CAGGTCCCTGTGCACGACCCCAGCAGAGTGGATGTACTTAAGGCCTTTGAGCATCTGATACACCAGGTAC
TGGATCTTCTCCTCACTGAACTCCATCCCCATGATCTTCTGCAGATCCGTCTGCATGAAGGGCATCACCA
GGTAGAAGTCATAGAAGTTGCGCAGGGAGGAGGCTGGGGTGAAGACATCCAGGAGCCCAATGACGTTCTC
ATGCTGCATGTGCTTCAGCAGCAGCAGCTCCCGGTAGGCGCGCTTGGCGAAGATCTCGGACTGAAAGGGT
CGGCTCAGCTTCTTGATGGCCACCTTCTCCCCTGACCGCTTGTCGATG
