>Addgene plasmid #79693 | MK13_HUMAN_D0 | addgene partial sequence | sequence record 159285 | T7 5'-TAATACGACTCACTATAGGG-3'
GGAGAGCTCTTTAATTAAGCGGCCGCCCTGCAGGACTCGAGTTCTAGAAATAATTTTGTTTAACTTTAAG
AAGGAGATATACATATGAAATCTTCTCACCATCACCATCACCATCACCATCACCATGAAAACCTGTACTT
CCAATCCAATGCAATGAGCCTCATCCGGAAAAAGGGCTTCTACAAGCAGGA
